Addgene plasmid #154430: hu6 HGPS sgRNA expression and ABE7.10max VRQR C terminal AAV vector
Purpose: hu6 HGPS sgRNA expression and ABE7.10max VRQR C terminal AAV vector
Depositing lab: David Liu. Depositing organization: Broad Institute. Publication: In vivo base editing rescues Hutchinson-Gilford progeria syndrome in mice. Koblan LW, Erdos MR, Wilson C, Cabral WA, Levy JM, Xiong ZM, Tavarez UL, Davison LM, Gete YG, Mao X, Newby GA, Doherty SP, Narisu N, Sheng Q, Krilow C, Lin CY, Gordon LB, Cao K, Collins FS, Brown JD, Liu DR. Nature. 2021 Jan;589(7843):608-614. doi: 10.1038/s41586-020-03086-7. Epub 2021 Jan 6. PubMed 33408413.
Backbone
  Vector backbone: lentiCRISPRv2
  Vector type: Mammalian Expression, AAV, CRISPR
Growth in bacteria
  Bacterial resistance: Ampicillin, 100 μg/mL
  Growth temperature: 37°C
  Growth strain: NEB Stable
  Copy number: High Copy
Gene/Insert
  Gene/Insert name: hu6 HGPS sgRNA expression and ABE7.10max VRQR C terminal AAV vector
  Species: H. sapiens (human)
  Mutation: VRQR point mutations in SpCas9
  Cloning method: Gibson Cloning
  Sequencing primers: 5′ unknown
Terms and licenses: Academic/Nonprofit Terms; Industry Terms: Not Available to Industry
How to cite: hu6 HGPS sgRNA expression and ABE7.10max VRQR C terminal AAV vector was a gift from David Liu (Addgene plasmid # 154430 ; http://n2t.net/addgene:154430 ; RRID:Addgene_154430)
