[The description below was written by a language model from this plasmid's Addgene catalogue record and the feature table of its GenBank file.]
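Description:
The hu6 HGPS sgRNA expression and ABE7.10max VRQR C terminal AAV vector is a 7.4 kb AAV transfer plasmid for mammalian delivery of one half of a split adenine base editor together with its guide RNA. The catalogue lists lentiCRISPRv2 as the backbone, but the annotated map shows no lentiviral elements. Instead, two AAV2 inverted terminal repeats flank the payload, which is consistent with the AAV vector type and with packaging into recombinant AAV. In bacteria the plasmid replicates from a high-copy ColE1/pUC-type origin and is selected with ampicillin through beta-lactamase. An f1 origin and lac promoter/operator remnants are also present in the backbone.

Between the ITRs, a compact hybrid promoter (CMV enhancer, chicken beta-actin promoter and a CBA/MVM hybrid intron) drives an open reading frame of roughly 2.5 kb bracketed by SV40 nuclear localization signals. The feature table does not annotate this coding region. By the construct's name and the recorded mutation, it should encode the C-terminal portion of ABE7.10max built on the SpCas9 VRQR variant, whose point mutations alter PAM recognition. The record does not say how the C-terminal half is rejoined with its N-terminal partner, which would be supplied from a separate vector. A WPRE primer site suggests a WPRE-derived post-transcriptional element downstream, followed by a bGH polyadenylation signal. In the opposite orientation, a human U6 Pol III promoter expresses an sgRNA with the S. pyogenes scaffold, targeting the Hutchinson-Gilford progeria syndrome (HGPS) mutation. The record does not name the target gene. The associated publication used this system for in vivo base editing to correct progeria in mice.
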