LOCUS       Exported 7378 bp ds-DNA circular SYN 13-MAY-2021
DEFINITION  hu6 HGPS sgRNA expression and ABE7.10max VRQR C terminal AAV vector.
ACCESSION   .
VERSION     .
KEYWORDS    hu6 HGPS sgRNA expression and ABE7.10max VRQR C terminal AAV v...
SOURCE      synthetic DNA construct
  ORGANISM  synthetic DNA construct
REFERENCE   1 (bases 1 to 7378)
  AUTHORS   Koblan LW, Erdos MR, Wilson C, Cabral WA, Levy JM, Xiong ZM, Tavarez
            UL, Davison LM, Gete YG, Mao X, Newby GA, Doherty SP, Narisu N,
            Sheng Q, Krilow C, Lin CY, Gordon LB, Cao K, Collins FS, Brown JD,
            Liu DR
  TITLE     In vivo base editing rescues Hutchinson-Gilford progeria syndrome in
            mice.
  JOURNAL   Nature. 2021 Jan;589(7843):608-614. doi: 10.1038/s41586-020-03086-7.
            Epub 2021 Jan 6.
  PUBMED    33408413
REFERENCE   2 (bases 1 to 7378)
  AUTHORS   .
  TITLE     Direct Submission
  JOURNAL   Exported May 13, 2021 from SnapGene Server 1.1.58
            http://www.snapgene.com
FEATURES             Location/Qualifiers
     source          1..7378
                     /organism="synthetic DNA construct"
                     /mol_type="other DNA"
     enhancer        1..286
                     /label=CMV enhancer
                     /note="human cytomegalovirus immediate early enhancer;
                     contains an 18-bp deletion relative to the standard CMV
                     enhancer"
     promoter        288..565
                     /label=chicken beta-actin promoter
     intron          566..793
                     /label=hybrid intron
                     /note="hybrid between chicken beta-actin (CBA) and minute
                     virus of mice (MMV) introns (Gray et al., 2011)"
     CDS             847..867
                     /codon_start=1
                     /product="nuclear localization signal of SV40 (simian virus
                     40) large T antigen"
                     /label=SV40 NLS
                     /translation="PKKKRKV"
     CDS             3400..3420
                     /codon_start=1
                     /product="nuclear localization signal of SV40 (simian virus
                     40) large T antigen"
                     /label=SV40 NLS
                     /translation="PKKKRKV"
     primer_bind     complement(3485..3505)
                     /label=WPRE-R
                     /note="WPRE, reverse primer"
     polyA_signal    3681..3905
                     /label=bGH poly(A) signal
                     /note="bovine growth hormone polyadenylation signal"
     misc_RNA        complement(3919..3994)
                     /label=gRNA scaffold
                     /note="guide RNA scaffold for the Streptococcus pyogenes
                     CRISPR/Cas9 system"
     promoter        complement(4023..4263)
                     /label=U6 promoter
                     /note="RNA polymerase III promoter for human U6 snRNA"
     primer_bind     complement(4073..4092)
                     /label=LKO.1 5'
                     /note="Human U6 promoter, forward primer"
     primer_bind     complement(4243..4263)
                     /label=hU6-F
                     /note="Human U6 promoter, forward primer"
     repeat_region   4287..4416
                     /label=AAV2 ITR
     primer_bind     complement(4435..4452)
                     /label=M13 Forward
                     /note="In lacZ gene. Also called M13-F20 or M13 (-21)
                     Forward"
     primer_bind     complement(4435..4451)
                     /label=M13 fwd
                     /note="common sequencing primer, one of multiple similar
                     variants"
     primer_bind     complement(4444..4466)
                     /label=M13/pUC Forward
                     /note="In lacZ gene"
     rep_origin      4593..5048
                     /direction=RIGHT
                     /label=f1 ori
                     /note="f1 bacteriophage origin of replication; arrow
                     indicates direction of (+) strand synthesis"
     primer_bind     complement(4680..4699)
                     /label=F1ori-R
                     /note="F1 origin, reverse primer"
     primer_bind     4890..4911
                     /label=F1ori-F
                     /note="F1 origin, forward primer"
     promoter        5074..5178
                     /gene="bla"
                     /label=AmpR promoter
     CDS             5179..6039
                     /codon_start=1
                     /gene="bla"
                     /product="beta-lactamase"
                     /label=AmpR
                     /note="confers resistance to ampicillin, carbenicillin, and
                     related antibiotics"
                     /translation="MSIQHFRVALIPFFAAFCLPVFAHPETLVKVKDAEDQLGARVGYI
                     ELDLNSGKILESFRPEERFPMMSTFKVLLCGAVLSRIDAGQEQLGRRIHYSQNDLVEYS
                     PVTEKHLTDGMTVRELCSAAITMSDNTAANLLLTTIGGPKELTAFLHNMGDHVTRLDRW
                     EPELNEAIPNDERDTTMPVAMATTLRKLLTGELLTLASRQQLIDWMEADKVAGPLLRSA
                     LPAGWFIADKSGAGERGSRGIIAALGPDGKPSRIVVIYTTGSQATMDERNRQIAEIGAS
                     LIKHW"
     primer_bind     complement(5397..5416)
                     /label=Amp-R
                     /note="Ampicillin resistance gene, reverse primer"
     rep_origin      6210..6798
                     /direction=RIGHT
                     /label=ori
                     /note="high-copy-number ColE1/pMB1/pBR322/pUC origin of
                     replication"
     primer_bind     6699..6718
                     /label=pBR322ori-F
                     /note="pBR322 origin, forward primer"
     primer_bind     6952..6969
                     /label=L4440
                     /note="L4440 vector, forward primer"
     protein_bind    7086..7107
                     /label=CAP binding site
                     /bound_moiety="E. coli catabolite activator protein"
                     /note="CAP binding activates transcription in the presence
                     of cAMP."
     promoter        7122..7152
                     /label=lac promoter
                     /note="promoter for the E. coli lac operon"
     protein_bind    7160..7176
                     /label=lac operator
                     /bound_moiety="lac repressor encoded by lacI"
                     /note="The lac repressor binds to the lac operator to
                     inhibit transcription in E. coli. This inhibition can be
                     relieved by adding lactose or
                     isopropyl-beta-D-thiogalactopyranoside (IPTG)."
     primer_bind     7165..7187
                     /label=M13/pUC Reverse
                     /note="In lacZ gene"
     primer_bind     7184..7200
                     /label=M13 rev
                     /note="common sequencing primer, one of multiple similar
                     variants"
     primer_bind     7184..7200
                     /label=M13 Reverse
                     /note="In lacZ gene. Also called M13-rev"
     repeat_region   7227..7356
                     /label=AAV2 ITR
ORIGIN
        1 cgttacataa cttacggtaa atggcccgcc tggctgaccg cccaacgacc cccgcccatt
       61 gacgtcaata gtaacgccaa tagggacttt ccattgacgt caatgggtgg agtatttacg
      121 gtaaactgcc cacttggcag tacatcaagt gtatcatatg ccaagtacgc cccctattga
      181 cgtcaatgac ggtaaatggc ccgcctggca ttgtgcccag tacatgacct tatgggactt
      241 tcctacttgg cagtacatct acgtattagt catcgctatt accatggtcg aggtgagccc
      301 cacgttctgc ttcactctcc ccatctcccc cccctcccca cccccaattt tgtatttatt
      361 tattttttaa ttattttgtg cagcgatggg ggcggggggg gggggggggc gcgcgccagg
      421 cggggcgggg cggggcgagg ggcggggcgg ggcgaggcgg agaggtgcgg cggcagccaa
      481 tcagagcggc gcgctccgaa agtttccttt tatggcgagg cggcggcggc ggcggcccta
      541 taaaaagcga agcgcgcggc gggcgggagt cgctgcgcgc tgccttcgcc ccgtgccccg
      601 ctccgccgcc gcctcgcgcc gcccgccccg gctctgactg accgcgttac tcccacaggt
      661 gagcgggcgg gacggccctt ctcctccggg ctgtaattag ctgagcaaga ggtaagggtt
      721 taagggatgg ttggttggtg gggtattaat gtttaattac ctggagcacc tgcctgaaat
      781 cacttttttt caggttggac cggtgccacc atgaaacgga cagccgacgg aagcgagttc
      841 gagtcaccaa agaagaagcg gaaagtcatc aagattgcta cacggaaata cctgggaaag
      901 cagaacgtgt acgacatcgg cgtggagcgg gatcacaact tcgccctgaa gaatggcttt
      961 atcgccagca attgcttcga ctccgtggaa atctccggcg tggaagatcg gttcaacgcc
     1021 tccctgggca cataccacga tctgctgaaa attatcaagg acaaggactt cctggacaat
     1081 gaggaaaacg aggacattct ggaagatatc gtgctgaccc tgacactgtt tgaggacaga
     1141 gagatgatcg aggaacggct gaaaacctat gcccacctgt tcgacgacaa agtgatgaag
     1201 cagctgaagc ggcggagata caccggctgg ggcaggctga gccggaagct gatcaacggc
     1261 atccgggaca agcagtccgg caagacaatc ctggatttcc tgaagtccga cggcttcgcc
     1321 aacagaaact tcatgcagct gatccacgac gacagcctga cctttaaaga ggacatccag
     1381 aaagcccagg tgtccggcca gggcgatagc ctgcacgagc acattgccaa tctggccggc
     1441 agccccgcca ttaagaaggg catcctgcag acagtgaagg tggtggacga gctcgtgaaa
     1501 gtgatgggcc ggcacaagcc cgagaacatc gtgatcgaaa tggccagaga gaaccagacc
     1561 acccagaagg gacagaagaa cagccgcgag agaatgaagc ggatcgaaga gggcatcaaa
     1621 gagctgggca gccagatcct gaaagaacac cccgtggaaa acacccagct gcagaacgag
     1681 aagctgtacc tgtactacct gcagaatggg cgggatatgt acgtggacca ggaactggac
     1741 atcaaccggc tgtccgacta cgatgtggac catatcgtgc ctcagagctt tctgaaggac
     1801 gactccatcg ataacaaggt gctgaccaga agcgacaaga accggggcaa gagcgacaac
     1861 gtgccctccg aagaggtcgt gaagaagatg aagaactact ggcggcagct gctgaacgcc
     1921 aagctgatta cccagagaaa gttcgacaat ctgaccaagg ccgagagagg cggcctgagc
     1981 gaactggata aggccggctt catcaagaga cagctggtgg aaacccggca gatcacaaag
     2041 cacgtggcac agatcctgga ctcccggatg aacactaagt acgacgagaa tgacaagctg
     2101 atccgggaag tgaaagtgat caccctgaag tccaagctgg tgtccgattt ccggaaggat
     2161 ttccagtttt acaaagtgcg cgagatcaac aactaccacc acgcccacga cgcctacctg
     2221 aacgccgtcg tgggaaccgc cctgatcaaa aagtacccta agctggaaag cgagttcgtg
     2281 tacggcgact acaaggtgta cgacgtgcgg aagatgatcg ccaagagcga gcaggaaatc
     2341 ggcaaggcta ccgccaagta cttcttctac agcaacatca tgaacttttt caagaccgag
     2401 attaccctgg ccaacggcga gatccggaag cggcctctga tcgagacaaa cggcgaaacc
     2461 ggggagatcg tgtgggataa gggccgggat tttgccaccg tgcggaaagt gctgagcatg
     2521 ccccaagtga atatcgtgaa aaagaccgag gtgcagacag gcggcttcag caaagagtct
     2581 atcctgccca agaggaacag cgataagctg atcgccagaa agaaggactg ggaccctaag
     2641 aagtacggcg gcttcgtgag ccccaccgtg gcctattctg tgctggtggt ggccaaagtg
     2701 gaaaagggca agtccaagaa actgaagagt gtgaaagagc tgctggggat caccatcatg
     2761 gaaagaagca gcttcgagaa gaatcccatc gactttctgg aagccaaggg ctacaaagaa
     2821 gtgaaaaagg acctgatcat caagctgcct aagtactccc tgttcgagct ggaaaacggc
     2881 cggaagagaa tgctggcctc agccagagaa ctgcagaagg gaaacgaact ggccctgccc
     2941 tccaaatatg tgaacttcct gtacctggcc agccactatg agaagctgaa gggctccccc
     3001 gaggataatg agcagaaaca gctgtttgtg gaacagcaca agcactacct ggacgagatc
     3061 atcgagcaga tcagcgagtt ctccaagaga gtgatcctgg ccgacgctaa tctggacaaa
     3121 gtgctgtccg cctacaacaa gcaccgggat aagcccatca gagagcaggc cgagaatatc
     3181 atccacctgt ttaccctgac caatctggga gcccctgccg ccttcaagta ctttgacacc
     3241 accatcgacc ggaagcagta cagaagcacc aaagaggtgc tggacgccac cctgatccac
     3301 cagagcatca ccggcctgta cgagacacgg atcgacctgt ctcagctggg aggtgactct
     3361 ggcggctcaa aaagaaccgc cgacggcagc gaattcgagc ccaagaagaa gaggaaagtc
     3421 taagatctga taatcaacct ctggattaca aaatttgtga aagattgact ggtattctta
     3481 actatgttgc tccttttacg ctatgtggat acgctgcttt aatgcctttg tatcatgcta
     3541 ttgcttcccg tatggctttc attttctcct ccttgtataa atcctggtta gttcttgcca
     3601 cggcggaact catcgccgcc tgccttgccc gctgctggac aggggctcgg ctgttgggca
     3661 ctgacaattc cgtggtgcga ctgtgccttc tagttgccag ccatctgttg tttgcccctc
     3721 ccccgtgcct tccttgaccc tggaaggtgc cactcccact gtcctttcct aataaaatga
     3781 ggaaattgca tcgcattgtc tgagtaggtg tcattctatt ctggggggtg gggtggggca
     3841 ggacagcaag ggggaggatt gggaagacaa tagcaggcat gctggggatg cggtgggctc
     3901 tatggctcga gaaaaaaagc accgactcgg tgccactttt tcaagttgat aacggactag
     3961 ccttatttta acttgctatt tctagctcta aaacggagcc caggtgggtg gaccggtgtt
     4021 tcgtcctttc cacaagatat ataaagccaa gaaatcgaaa tactttcaag ttacggtaag
     4081 catatgatag tccattttaa aacataattt taaaactgca aactacccaa gaaattatta
     4141 ctttctacgt cacgtatttt gtactaatat ctttgtgttt acagtcaaat taattctaat
     4201 tatctctcta acagccttgt atcgtatatg caaatatgaa ggaatcatgg gaaataggcc
     4261 ctcttcctgc ccgaccttgc ggccgcagga acccctagtg atggagttgg ccactccctc
     4321 tctgcgcgct cgctcgctca ctgaggccgg gcgaccaaag gtcgcccgac gcccgggctt
     4381 tgcccgggcg gcctcagtga gcgagcgagc gcgcagcctt aattaaccta attcactggc
     4441 cgtcgtttta caacgtcgtg actgggaaaa ccctggcgtt acccaactta atcgccttgc
     4501 agcacatccc cctttcgcca gctggcgtaa tagcgaagag gcccgcaccg atcgcccttc
     4561 ccaacagttg cgcagcctga atggcgaatg ggnnnnnnnn nnnnnnnnnn nnnnnnnnnn
     4621 nnnnnnnnnn nnnnnnnnnn nnnnnnnnnn nnnnnnnnnn nnnnnnnnnn nnnnnnnnnn
     4681 nnnnnnnnnn nnnnnnnnnn nnnnnnnnnn nnnnnncnnn nnnnnnnnnn nnnnnnnnnn
     4741 nnnnnnnnnn nnnnnnnnnn nnnnnnnnnn nnnnnnnnnn nnnnnnnnnn nnnnnnnnnn
     4801 nnnnnnnnan nnnnnnnnnn nnnnnnnnnn nnnnnnnnnn nnnnnnnnnn nnnnnnnncc
     4861 tttgacgttg gagtccacgt tctttaatag tggactcttg ttccaaactg gaacaacact
     4921 caaccctatc tcggtctatt cttttgattt ataagggatt ttgccgattt cggcctattg
     4981 gttaaaaaat gagctgattt aacaaaaatt taacgcgaat tttaacaaaa tattaacgct
     5041 tacaatttag gtggcacttt tcggggaaat gtgcgcggaa cccctatttg tttatttttc
     5101 taaatacatt caaatatgta tccgctcatg agacaataac cctgataaat gcttcaataa
     5161 tattgaaaaa ggaagagtat gagtattcaa catttccgtg tcgcccttat tccctttttt
     5221 gcggcatttt gccttcctgt ttttgctcac ccagaaacgc tggtgaaagt aaaagatgct
     5281 gaagatcagt tgggtgcacg agtgggttac atcgaactgg atctcaacag cggtaagatc
     5341 cttgagagtt ttcgccccga agaacgtttt ccaatgatga gcacttttaa agttctgcta
     5401 tgtggcgcgg tattatcccg tattgacgcc gggcaagagc aactcggtcg ccgcatacac
     5461 tattctcaga atgacttggt tgagtactca ccagtcacag aaaagcatct tacggatggc
     5521 atgacagtaa gagaattatg cagtgctgcc ataaccatga gtgataacac tgcggccaac
     5581 ttacttctga caacgatcgg aggaccgaag gagctaaccg cttttttgca caacatgggg
     5641 gatcatgtaa ctcgccttga tcgttgggaa ccggagctga atgaagccat accaaacgac
     5701 gagcgtgaca ccacgatgcc tgtagcaatg gcaacaacgt tgcgcaaact attaactggc
     5761 gaactactta ctctagcttc ccggcaacaa ttaatagact ggatggaggc ggataaagtt
     5821 gcaggaccac ttctgcgctc ggcccttccg gctggctggt ttattgctga taaatctgga
     5881 gccggtgagc gtgggtctcg cggtatcatt gcagcactgg ggccagatgg taagccctcc
     5941 cgtatcgtag ttatctacac gacggggagt caggcaacta tggatgaacg aaatagacag
     6001 atcgctgaga taggtgcctc actgattaag cattggtaac tgtcagacca agtttactca
     6061 tatatacttt agattgattt aaaacttcat ttttaattta aaaggatcta ggtgaagatc
     6121 ctttttgata atctcatgac caaaatccct taacgtgagt tttcgttcca ctgagcgtca
     6181 gaccccgtag aaaagatcaa aggatcttct tgagatcctt tttttctgcg cgtaatctgc
     6241 tgcttgcaaa caaaaaaacc accgctacca gcggtggttt gtttgccgga tcaagagcta
     6301 ccaactcttt ttccgaaggt aactggcttc agcagagcgc agataccaaa tactgttctt
     6361 ctagtgtagc cgtagttagg ccaccacttc aagaactctg tagcaccgcc tacatacctc
     6421 gctctgctaa tcctgttacc agtggctgct gccagtggcg ataagtcgtg tcttaccggg
     6481 ttggactcaa gacgatagtt accggataag gcgcagcggt cgggctgaac ggggggttcg
     6541 tgcacacagc ccagcttgga gcgaacgacc tacaccgaac tgagatacct acagcgtgag
     6601 ctatgagaaa gcgccacgct tcccgaaggg agaaaggcgg acaggtatcc ggtaagcggc
     6661 agggtcggaa caggagagcg cacgagggag cttccagggg gaaacgcctg gtatctttat
     6721 agtcctgtcg ggtttcgcca cctctgactt gagcgtcgat ttttgtgatg ctcgtcaggg
     6781 gggcggagcc tatggaaaaa cgccagcaac gcggcctttt tacggttcct ggccttttgc
     6841 tggccttttg ctcacatgtt ctttcctgcg ttatcccctg attctgtgga taaccgtatt
     6901 accgcctttg agtgagctga taccgctcgc cgcagccgaa cgaccgagcg cagcgagtca
     6961 gtgagcgagg aagcggaaga gcgcccaata cgcaaaccgc ctctccccgc gcgttggccg
     7021 attcattaat gcagctggca cgacaggttt cccgactgga aagcgggcag tgagcgcaac
     7081 gcaattaatg tgagttagct cactcattag gcaccccagg ctttacactt tatgcttccg
     7141 gctcgtatgt tgtgtggaat tgtgagcgga taacaatttc acacaggaaa cagctatgac
     7201 catgattacg ccagatttaa ttaaggctgc gcgctcgctc gctcactgag gccgcccggg
     7261 caaagcccgg gcgtcgggcg acctttggtc gcccggcctc agtgagcgag cgagcgcgca
     7321 gagagggagt ggccaactcc atcactaggg gttcctgcgg cctctagatc agggtacc
//
